Addgene plasmid #81743: pDONR223_SMARCB1_WT
Purpose: Gateway Donor vector containing SMARCB1 , part of the Target Accelerator Plasmid Collection.
Depositing lab: Jesse Boehm & William Hahn & David Root. Depositing organization: Broad Institute. Publication: Systematic Functional Interrogation of Rare Cancer Variants Identifies Oncogenic Alleles. Kim E, Ilic N, Shrestha Y, Zou L, Kamburov A, Zhu C, Yang X, Lubonja R, Tran N, Nguyen C, Lawrence MS, Piccioni F, Bagul M, Doench JG, Chouinard CR, Wu X, Hogstrom L, Natoli T, Tamayo P, Horn H, Corsello SM, Lage K, Root DE, Subramanian A, Golub TR, Getz G, Boehm JS, Hahn WC. Cancer Discov. 2016 Jul;6(7):714-26. doi: 10.1158/2159-8290.CD-16-0160. Epub 2016 May 4. PubMed 27147599.
Backbone
  Vector backbone: pDONR223
  Backbone manufacturer: Invitrogen
  Backbone size w/o insert (bp): 2790
  Vector type: Gateway Entry vector
Growth in bacteria
  Bacterial resistance: Spectinomycin, 50 μg/mL
  Growth temperature: 37°C
  Growth strain: DH5alpha
  Copy number: High Copy
Gene/Insert
  Gene/Insert name: SMARCB1 (alt name: NM_001007468.2)
  Species: H. sapiens (human)
  Mutation: WT
  Entrez Gene: SMARCB1 (a.k.a. BAF47, CSS3, INI-1, INI1, MRD15, PPP1R144, RDT, RTPS1, SNF5, SNF5L1, SWNTS1, Sfh1p, Snr1, hSNFS)
  Promoter: None
  Cloning method: Gateway Cloning
  Sequencing primers: 5′ M13pUC-fwd; 3′ M13-Rev
Terms and licenses: Academic/Nonprofit Terms; Industry Terms: Not Available to Industry
Depositor comments: Open state: NO stop codon immediately follows insert
How to cite: pDONR223_SMARCB1_WT was a gift from Jesse Boehm & William Hahn & David Root (Addgene plasmid # 81743 ; http://n2t.net/addgene:81743 ; RRID:Addgene_81743)
