[The description below was written by a language model from this plasmid's Addgene catalogue record and pLannotate feature annotations shown in this document.]
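Description:
pDONR223_SMARCB1_WT is a Gateway entry clone built on the Invitrogen pDONR223 backbone and carrying the wild-type human SMARCB1 open reading frame (also known as BAF47, INI1 or SNF5). It belongs to the Target Accelerator Plasmid Collection, a resource assembled for systematic functional testing of cancer-associated genes and variants. The sequenced plasmid is about 3.9 kb. It replicates in E. coli from a high-copy ColE1/pUC-type origin and is selected with spectinomycin through the aadA (SmR) aminoglycoside adenylyltransferase gene. A fragment of the class 1 integron Pc promoter and a remnant of a gentamicin resistance gene lie just upstream of aadA.

The SMARCB1 coding sequence encodes a core subunit of the BAF (SWI/SNF) ATP-dependent chromatin-remodelling complex with tumour-suppressive roles. It is flanked on both sides by attL recombination sites; the automated annotation labels both as attL3 variants. These sites allow the ORF to be moved by an LR Clonase reaction into any compatible Gateway destination vector. No promoter drives the insert in this plasmid, so it is a shuttle and archival clone rather than an expression construct. The rrnB T1 and T2 terminators upstream of the cassette insulate it from read-through transcription, and a T7 promoter sits beyond the downstream att site, pointing back toward the insert. The short lacI and lacZα fragments are backbone remnants.

The depositor notes that the clone is in the "open" configuration, with no stop codon immediately after the insert. After transfer, the ORF can therefore be read through into a C-terminal tag or fusion partner supplied by the destination vector. As the wild-type allele, it presumably serves as the reference for mutant SMARCB1 clones in the collection, although the record does not state this.
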