Features (pLannotate 1.2.2; 12 found; start..end, strand, type, name):
    121..213     +  CDS            lacI (fragment): lac repressor; lacI; The lac repressor binds to the lac operator to inhibit transcription in E. coli. This inhibition can be relieved by adding lactose or isopropyl-β-D-thiogalactopyranoside (IPTG).
    268..295     -  terminator     rrnB T2 terminator: transcription terminator T2 from the E. coli rrnB gene
    427..470     +  terminator     rrnB T1 terminator: Escherichia coli rrnB; transcription terminator T1 from the E. coli rrnB gene
    517..553     -  CDS            lacZα (fragment): LacZα fragment of β-galactosidase; lacZ fragment
    570..665     +  protein_bind   attL3: mutant version of attL; recombination site for the Gateway® LR reaction LR Clonase™
    671..1798    +  CDS            SMARCB1: SNF5_HUMAN - Also known as BAF47, INI1, SNF5L1. Experimental evidence at protein level: Swiss-Prot protein existence level 1. Core component of the BAF (hSWI/SNF) complex. This ATP- dependent chromatin-remodeling complex plays important roles in cell proliferation and differentiation, in cellular antiviral activities and inhibition of tumor formation. The BAF complex is able to create a stable, altered form of chromatin that constrains fewer negative supercoils than normal. This change in supercoiling would be due to the conversion of up to one-half of the nucleosomes on polynucleosomal arrays
   1803..1898    -  protein_bind   attL3: mutant version of attL; recombination site for the Gateway® LR reaction LR Clonase™
   1917..1935    -  promoter       T7 promoter: promoter for bacteriophage T7 RNA polymerase
   2125..2148    +  promoter       Pc promoter (fragment): intI1 (promoter lies within the coding sequence); class 1 integron promoter
   2324..2380    +  CDS            GmR (fragment): gentamycin acetyltransferase; aacC1; confers resistance to gentamycin
   2387..3178    +  CDS            SmR: aminoglycoside adenylyltransferase (Murphy, 1985); aadA; confers resistance to spectinomycin and streptomycin
   3271..3859    +  rep_origin     ori: high-copy-number ColE1/pMB1/pBR322/pUC origin of replication
>Addgene plasmid #81743 | pDONR223_SMARCB1_WT | addgene full sequence | sequence record 168826 | Addgene NGS Result
CTTTCCTGCGTTATCCCCTGATTCTGTGGATAACCGTATTACCGCCTTTGAGTGAGCTGATACCGCTCGC
CGCAGCCGAACGACCGAGCGCAGCGAGTCAGTGAGCGAGGAAGCGGAAGAGCGCCCAATACGCAAACCGC
CTCTCCCCGCGCGTTGGCCGATTCATTAATGCAGCTGGCACGACAGGTTTCCCGACTGGAAAGCGGGCAG
TGAGCGCAACGCAATTAATACGCGTACCGCTAGCCAGGAAGAGTTTGTAGAAACGCAAAAAGGCCATCCG
TCAGGATGGCCTTCTGCTTAGTTTGATGCCTGGCAGTTTATGGCGGGCGTCCTGCCCGCCACCCTCCGGG
CCGTTGCTTCACAACGTTCAAATCCGCTCCCGGCGGATTTGTCCTACTCAGGAGAGCGTTCACCGACAAA
CAACAGATAAAACGAAAGGCCCAGTCTTCCGACTGAGCCTTTCGTTTTATTTGATGCCTGGCAGTTCCCT
ACTCTCGCGTTAACGCTAGCATGGATGTTTTCCCAGTCACGACGTTGTAAAACGACGGCCAGTCTTAAGC
TCGGGCCCCAAATAATGATTTTATTTTGACTGATAGTGACCTGTTCGTTGCAACAAATTGATGAGCAATG
CTTTTTTATAATGCCAACTTTGTACAAAAAAGTTGGCACCATGATGATGATGGCGCTGAGCAAGACCTTC
GGGCAGAAGCCCGTGAAGTTCCAGCTGGAGGACGACGGCGAGTTCTACATGATCGGCTCCGAGGTGGGAA
ACTACCTCCGTATGTTCCGAGGTTCTCTGTACAAGAGATACCCCTCACTCTGGAGGCGACTAGCCACTGT
GGAAGAGAGGAAGAAAATAGTTGCATCGTCACATGATCACGGATACACGACTCTAGCCACCAGTGTGACC
CTGTTAAAAGCCTCGGAAGTGGAAGAGATTCTGGATGGCAACGATGAGAAGTACAAGGCTGTGTCCATCA
GCACAGAGCCCCCCACCTACCTCAGGGAACAGAAGGCCAAGAGGAACAGCCAGTGGGTACCCACCCTGCC
CAACAGCTCCCACCACTTAGATGCCGTGCCATGCTCCACAACCATCAACAGGAACCGCATGGGCCGAGAC
AAGAAGAGAACCTTCCCCCTTTGCTTTGATGACCATGACCCAGCTGTGATCCATGAGAACGCATCTCAGC
CCGAGGTGCTGGTCCCCATCCGGCTGGACATGGAGATCGATGGGCAGAAGCTGCGAGACGCCTTCACCTG
GAACATGAATGAGAAGTTGATGACGCCTGAGATGTTTTCAGAAATCCTCTGTGACGATCTGGATTTGAAC
CCGCTGACGTTTGTGCCAGCCATCGCCTCTGCCATCAGACAGCAGATCGAGTCCTACCCCACGGACAGCA
TCCTGGAGGACCAGTCAGACCAGCGCGTCATCATCAAGCTGAACATCCATGTGGGAAACATTTCCCTGGT
GGACCAGTTTGAGTGGGACATGTCAGAGAAGGAGAACTCACCAGAGAAGTTTGCCCTGAAGCTGTGCTCG
GAGCTGGGGTTGGGCGGGGAGTTTGTCACCACCATCGCATACAGCATCCGGGGACAGCTGAGCTGGCATC
AGAAGACCTACGCCTTCAGCGAGAACCCTCTGCCCACAGTGGAGATTGCCATCCGGAACACGGGCGATGC
GGACCAGTGGTGCCCACTGCTGGAGACTCTGACAGACGCTGAGATGGAGAAGAAGATCCGCGACCAGGAC
AGGAACACGAGGCGGATGAGGCGTCTTGCCAACACGGCCCCGGCCTGGTTGCCAACTTTCTTGTACAAAG
TTGGCATTATAAGAAAGCATTGCTTATCAATTTGTTGCAACGAACAGGTCACTATCAGTCAAAATAAAAT
CATTATTTGCCATCCAGCTGATATCCCCTATAGTGAGTCGTATTACATGGTCATAGCTGTTTCCTGGCAG
CTCTGGCCCGTGTCTCAAAATCTCTGATGTTACATTGCACAAGATAAAAATATATCATCATGCCTCCTCT
AGACCAGCCAGGACAGAAATGCCTCGACTTCGCTGCTACCCAAGGTTGCCGGGTGACGCACACCGTGGAA
ACGGATGAAGGCACGAACCCAGTGGACATAAGCCTGTTCGGTTCGTAAGCTGTAATGCAAGTAGCGTATG
CGCTCACGCAACTGGTCCAGAACCTTGACCGAACGCAGCGGTGGTAACGGCGCAGTGGCGGTTTTCATGG
CTTGTTATGACTGTTTTTTTGGGGTACAGTCTATGCCTCGGGCATCCAAGCAGCAAGCGCGTTACGCCGT
GGGTCGATGTTTGATGTTATGGAGCAGCAACGATGTTACGCAGCAGGGCAGTCGCCCTAAAACAAAGTTA
AACATTATGAGGGAAGCGGTGATCGCCGAAGTATCGACTCAACTATCAGAGGTAGTTGGCGTCATCGAGC
GCCATCTCGAACCGACGTTGCTGGCCGTACATTTGTACGGCTCCGCAGTGGATGGCGGCCTGAAGCCACA
CAGTGATATTGATTTGCTGGTTACGGTGACCGTAAGGCTTGATGAAACAACGCGGCGAGCTTTGATCAAC
GACCTTTTGGAAACTTCGGCTTCCCCTGGAGAGAGCGAGATTCTCCGCGCTGTAGAAGTCACCATTGTTG
TGCACGACGACATCATTCCGTGGCGTTATCCAGCTAAGCGCGAACTGCAATTTGGAGAATGGCAGCGCAA
TGACATTCTTGCAGGTATCTTCGAGCCAGCCACGATCGACATTGATCTGGCTATCTTGCTGACAAAAGCA
AGAGAACATAGCGTTGCCTTGGTAGGTCCAGCGGCGGAGGAACTCTTTGATCCGGTTCCTGAACAGGATC
TATTTGAGGCGCTAAATGAAACCTTAACGCTATGGAACTCGCCGCCCGACTGGGCTGGCGATGAGCGAAA
TGTAGTGCTTACGTTGTCCCGCATTTGGTACAGCGCAGTAACCGGCAAAATCGCGCCGAAGGATGTCGCT
GCCGACTGGGCAATGGAGCGCCTGCCGGCCCAGTATCAGCCCGTCATACTTGAAGCTAGACAGGCTTATC
TTGGACAAGAAGAAGATCGCTTGGCCTCGCGCGCAGATCAGTTGGAAGAATTTGTCCACTACGTGAAAGG
CGAGATCACCAAGGTAGTCGGCAAATAACCCTCGAGCCACCCATGACCAAAATCCCTTAACGTGAGTTAC
GCGTCGTTCCACTGAGCGTCAGACCCCGTAGAAAAGATCAAAGGATCTTCTTGAGATCCTTTTTTTCTGC
GCGTAATCTGCTGCTTGCAAACAAAAAAACCACCGCTACCAGCGGTGGTTTGTTTGCCGGATCAAGAGCT
ACCAACTCTTTTTCCGAAGGTAACTGGCTTCAGCAGAGCGCAGATACCAAATACTGTTCTTCTAGTGTAG
CCGTAGTTAGGCCACCACTTCAAGAACTCTGTAGCACCGCCTACATACCTCGCTCTGCTAATCCTGTTAC
CAGTGGCTGCTGCCAGTGGCGATAAGTCGTGTCTTACCGGGTTGGACTCAAGACGATAGTTACCGGATAA
GGCGCAGCGGTCGGGCTGAACGGGGGGTTCGTGCACACAGCCCAGCTTGGAGCGAACGACCTACACCGAA
CTGAGATACCTACAGCGTGAGCTATGAGAAAGCGCCACGCTTCCCGAAGGGAGAAAGGCGGACAGGTATC
CGGTAAGCGGCAGGGTCGGAACAGGAGAGCGCACGAGGGAGCTTCCAGGGGGAAACGCCTGGTATCTTTA
TAGTCCTGTCGGGTTTCGCCACCTCTGACTTGAGCGTCGATTTTTGTGATGCTCGTCAGGGGGGCGGAGC
CTATGGAAAAACGCCAGCAACGCGGCCTTTTTACGGTTCCTGGCCTTTTGCTGGCCTTTTGCTCACATGT
T
