>Addgene plasmid #81743 | pDONR223_SMARCB1_WT | depositor partial sequence | sequence record 155062 | Insert sequence
ATGATGATGATGGCGCTGAGCAAGACCTTCGGGCAGAAGCCCGTGAAGTTCCAGCTGGAGGACGACGGCG
AGTTCTACATGATCGGCTCCGAGGTGGGAAACTACCTCCGTATGTTCCGAGGTTCTCTGTACAAGAGATA
CCCCTCACTCTGGAGGCGACTAGCCACTGTGGAAGAGAGGAAGAAAATAGTTGCATCGTCACATGATCAC
GGATACACGACTCTAGCCACCAGTGTGACCCTGTTAAAAGCCTCGGAAGTGGAAGAGATTCTGGATGGCA
ACGATGAGAAGTACAAGGCTGTGTCCATCAGCACAGAGCCCCCCACCTACCTCAGGGAACAGAAGGCCAA
GAGGAACAGCCAGTGGGTACCCACCCTGCCCAACAGCTCCCACCACTTAGATGCCGTGCCATGCTCCACA
ACCATCAACAGGAACCGCATGGGCCGAGACAAGAAGAGAACCTTCCCCCTTTGCTTTGATGACCATGACC
CAGCTGTGATCCATGAGAACGCATCTCAGCCCGAGGTGCTGGTCCCCATCCGGCTGGACATGGAGATCGA
TGGGCAGAAGCTGCGAGACGCCTTCACCTGGAACATGAATGAGAAGTTGATGACGCCTGAGATGTTTTCA
GAAATCCTCTGTGACGATCTGGATTTGAACCCGCTGACGTTTGTGCCAGCCATCGCCTCTGCCATCAGAC
AGCAGATCGAGTCCTACCCCACGGACAGCATCCTGGAGGACCAGTCAGACCAGCGCGTCATCATCAAGCT
GAACATCCATGTGGGAAACATTTCCCTGGTGGACCAGTTTGAGTGGGACATGTCAGAGAAGGAGAACTCA
CCAGAGAAGTTTGCCCTGAAGCTGTGCTCGGAGCTGGGGTTGGGCGGGGAGTTTGTCACCACCATCGCAT
ACAGCATCCGGGGACAGCTGAGCTGGCATCAGAAGACCTACGCCTTCAGCGAGAACCCTCTGCCCACAGT
GGAGATTGCCATCCGGAACACGGGCGATGCGGACCAGTGGTGCCCACTGCTGGAGACTCTGACAGACGCT
GAGATGGAGAAGAAGATCCGCGACCAGGACAGGAACACGAGGCGGATGAGGCGTCTTGCCAACACGGCCC
CGGCCTGG
