>Addgene plasmid #81743 | pDONR223_SMARCB1_WT | addgene partial sequence | sequence record 160333 | M13-F20 5'-TGTAAAACGACGGCCAGT-3'
TTTTATTTTGACTGATAGTGACCTGTTCGTTGCAACAAATTGATGAGCAATGCTTTTTTATAATGCCAAC
TTTGTACAAAAAAGTTGGCACCATGATGATGATGGCGCTGAGCAAGACCTTCGGGCAGAAGCCCGTGAAG
TTCCAGCTGGAGGACGACGGCGAGTTCTACATGATCGGCTCCGAGGTGGGAAACTACCTCCGTATGTTCC
GAGGTTCTCTGTACAAGAGATACCCCTCACTCTGGAGGCGACTAGCCACTGTGGAAGAGAGGAAGAAAAT
AGTTGCATCGTCACATGATCACGGATACACGACTCTAGCCACCAGTGTGACCCTGTTAAAAGCCTCGGAA
GTGGAAGAGATTCTGGATGGCAACGATGA
